>Addgene plasmid #157767 | pCMV AURKA-mTurq2 | addgene full sequence | sequence record 310869 | Addgene NGS Result
CGTTACATAACTTACGGTAAATGGCCCGCCTGGCTGACCGCCCAACGACCCCCGCCCATTGACGTCAATA
ATGACGTATGTTCCCATAGTAACGCCAATAGGGACTTTCCATTGACGTCAATGGGTGGAGTATTTACGGT
AAACTGCCCACTTGGCAGTACATCAAGTGTATCATATGCCAAGTACGCCCCCTATTGACGTCAATGACGG
TAAATGGCCCGCCTGGCATTATGCCCAGTACATGACCTTATGGGACTTTCCTACTTGGCAGTACATCTAC
GTATTAGTCATCGCTATTACCATGGTGATGCGGTTTTGGCAGTACATCAATGGGCGTGGATAGCGGTTTG
ACTCACGGGGATTTCCAAGTCTCCACCCCATTGACGTCAATGGGAGTTTGTTTTGGCACCAAAATCAACG
GGACTTTCCAAAATGTCGTAACAACTCCGCCCCATTGACGCAAATGGGCGGTAGGCGTGTACGGTGGGAG
GTCTATATAAGCAGAGCTGGTTTAGTGAACCGTCAGATCCGCTAGCGCTACCGGACTCAGATCTCGAGCT
CAAGCTTCGAATTCATGGACCGATCTAAAGAAAACTGCATTTCAGGACCTGTTAAGGCTACAGCTCCAGT
TGGAGGTCCAAAACGTGTTCTCGTGACTCAGCAATTTCCTTGTCAGAATCCATTACCTGTAAATAGTGGC
CAGGCTCAGCGGGTCTTGTGTCCTTCAAATTCTTCCCAGCGCATTCCTTTGCAAGCACAAAAACTTGTCT
CCAGTCACAAGCCGGTTCAGAATCAGAAGCAGAAGCAATTGCAGGCAACCAGTGTACCTCATCCTGTCTC
CAGGCCACTGAATAACACCCAAAAGAGCAAGCAGCCCCTGCCATCGGCACCTGAAAATAATCCTGAGGAG
GAACTGGCATCAAAACAGAAAAATGAAGAATCAAAAAAGAGGCAGTGGGCTTTGGAAGACTTTGAAATTG
GTCGCCCTCTGGGTAAAGGAAAGTTTGGTAATGTTTATTTGGCAAGAGAAAAGCAAAGCAAGTTTATTCT
GGCTCTTAAAGTGTTATTTAAAGCTCAGCTGGAGAAAGCCGGAGTGGAGCATCAGCTCAGAAGAGAAGTA
GAAATACAGTCCCACCTTCGGCATCCTAATATTCTTAGACTGTATGGTTATTTCCATGATGCTACCAGAG
TCTACCTAATTCTGGAATATGCACCACTTGGAACAGTTTATAGAGAACTTCAGAAACTTTCAAAGTTTGA
TGAGCAGAGAACTGCTACTTATATAACAGAATTGGCAAATGCACTATCATATTGCCATTCGAAGAGAGTT
ATTCATAGAGACATTAAGCCAGAGAACTTACTTCTTGGATCAGCTGGAGAGCTTAAAATTGCAGATTTTG
GGTGGTCAGTACATGCTCCATCTTCCAGGAGGACCACTCTCTGTGGCACCCTGGACTACCTGCCCCCTGA
AATGATTGAAGGTCGGATGCATGATGAGAAGGTGGATCTCTGGAGCCTTGGAGTTCTTTGCTATGAATTT
TTAGTTGGGAAGCCTCCTTTTGAGGCAAACACATACCAAGAGACCTACAAAAGAATATCACGGGTTGAGT
TCACATTCCCTGACTTTGTAACAGAGGGAGCCAGGGACCTCATTTCAAGACTGTTGAAGCATAATCCCAG
CCAGAGGCCAATGCTCAGAGAAGTACTTGAACACCCCTGGATCACAGCAAATTCATCAAAACCATCAAAT
TGCCAAAACAAAGAATCAGCTAGCAAACAGTCTGGGGATCCGATGGCGGCCGCAATGGTGAGCAAGGGCG
AGGAGCTGTTCACCGGGGTGGTGCCCATCCTGGTCGAGCTGGACGGCGACGTAAACGGCCACAAGTTCAG
CGTGTCCGGCGAGGGCGAGGGCGATGCCACCTACGGCAAGCTGACCCTGAAGTTCATCTGCACCACCGGC
AAGCTGCCCGTGCCCTGGCCCACCCTCGTGACCACCCTGTCCTGGGGCGTGCAGTGCTTCGCCCGCTACC
CCGACCACATGAAGCAGCACGACTTCTTCAAGTCCGCCATGCCCGAAGGCTACGTCCAGGAGCGCACCAT
CTTCTTCAAGGACGACGGCAACTACAAGACCCGCGCCGAGGTGAAGTTCGAGGGCGACACCCTGGTGAAC
CGCATCGAGCTGAAGGGCATCGACTTCAAGGAGGACGGCAACATCCTGGGGCACAAGCTGGAGTACAACT
ACTTTAGCGACAACGTCTATATCACCGCCGACAAGCAGAAGAACGGCATCAAGGCCAACTTCAAGATCCG
CCACAACATCGAGGACGGCGGCGTGCAGCTCGCCGACCACTACCAGCAGAACACCCCCATCGGCGACGGC
CCCGTGCTGCTGCCCGACAACCACTACCTGAGCACCCAGTCCAAGCTGAGCAAAGACCCCAACGAGAAGC
GCGATCACATGGTCCTGCTGGAGTTCGTGACCGCCGCCTAAGCGGCCGCGACTCTAGATCATAATCAGCC
ATACCACATTTGTAGAGGTTTTACTTGCTTTAAAAAACCTCCCACACCTCCCCCTGAACCTGAAACATAA
AATGAATGCAATTGTTGTTGTTAACTTGTTTATTGCAGCTTATAATGGTTACAAATAAAGCAATAGCATC
ACAAATTTCACAAATAAAGCATTTTTTTCACTGCATTCTAGTTGTGGTTTGTCCAAACTCATCAATGTAT
CTTAAGGCGTAAATTGTAAGCGTTAATATTTTGTTAAAATTCGCGTTAAATTTTTGTTAAATCAGCTCAT
TTTTTAACCAATAGGCCGAAATCGGCAAAATCCCTTATAAATCAAAAGAATAGACCGAGATAGGGT
[37 nt withheld, positions 2867-2903]
AAAGAACGTGGACTCCAACGTCAAAGG
[49 nt withheld, positions 2931-2979]
T
[91 nt withheld, positions 2981-3071]
G
[124 nt withheld, positions 3073-3196]
CAGGTGGCACTTTTCGGGGAAATGTGCGCGGAACCCCTATTTGTTTATTTTTCTAAATACATTCAAATAT
GTATCCGCTCATGAGACAATAACCCTGATAAATGCTTCAATAATATTGAAAAAGGAAGAGTCCTGAGGCG
GAAAGAACCAGCTGTGGAATGTGTGTCAGTTAGGGTGTGGAAAGTCCCCAGGCTCCCCAGCAGGCAGAAG
TATGCAAAGCATGCATCTCAATTAGTCAGCAACCAGGTGTGGAAAGTCCCCAGGCTCCCCAGCAGGCAGA
AGTATGCAAAGCATGCATCTCAATTAGTCAGCAACCATAGTCCCGCCCCTAACTCCGCCCATCCCGCCCC
TAACTCCGCCCAGTTCCGCCCATTCTCCGCCCCATGGCTGACTAATTTTTTTTATTTATGCAGAGGCCGA
GGCCGCCTCGGCCTCTGAGCTATTCCAGAAGTAGTGAGGAGGCTTTTTTGGAGGCCTAGGCTTTTGCAAA
GATCGATCAAGAGACAGGATGAGGATCGTTTCGCATGATTGAACAAGATGGATTGCACGCAGGTTCTCCG
GCCGCTTGGGTGGAGAGGCTATTCGGCTATGACTGGGCACAACAGACAATCGGCTGCTCTGATGCCGCCG
TGTTCCGGCTGTCAGCGCAGGGGCGCCCGGTTCTTTTTGTCAAGACCGACCTGTCCGGTGCCCTGAATGA
ACTGCAAGACGAGGCAGCGCGGCTATCGTGGCTGGCCACGACGGGCGTTCCTTGCGCAGCTGTGCTCGAC
GTTGTCACTGAAGCGGGAAGGGACTGGCTGCTATTGGGCGAAGTGCCGGGGCAGGATCTCCTGTCATCTC
ACCTTGCTCCTGCCGAGAAAGTATCCATCATGGCTGATGCAATGCGGCGGCTGCATACGCTTGATCCGGC
TACCTGCCCATTCGACCACCAAGCGAAACATCGCATCGAGCGAGCACGTACTCGGATGGAAGCCGGTCTT
GTCGATCAGGATGATCTGGACGAAGAGCATCAGGGGCTCGCGCCAGCCGAACTGTTCGCCAGGCTCAAGG
CGAGCATGCCCGACGGCGAGGATCTCGTCGTGACCCATGGCGATGCCTGCTTGCCGAATATCATGGTGGA
AAATGGCCGCTTTTCTGGATTCATCGACTGTGGCCGGCTGGGTGTGGCGGACCGCTATCAGGACATAGCG
TTGGCTACCCGTGATATTGCTGAAGAGCTTGGCGGCGAATGGGCTGACCGCTTCCTCGTGCTTTACGGTA
TCGCCGCTCCCGATTCGCAGCGCATCGCCTTCTATCGCCTTCTTGACGAGTTCTTCTGAGCGGGACTCTG
GGGTTCGAAATGACCGACCAAGCGACGCCCAACCTGCCATCACGAGATTTCGATTCCACCGCCGCCTTCT
ATGAAAGGTTGGGCTTCGGAATCGTTTTCCGGGACGCCGGCTGGATGATCCTCCAGCGCGGGGATCTCAT
GCTGGAGTTCTTCGCCCACCCTAGGGGGAGGCTAACTGAAACACGGAAGGAGACAATACCGGAAGGAACC
CGCGCTATGACGGCAATAAAAAGACAGAATAAAACGCACGGTGTTGGGTCGTTTGTTCATAAACGCGGGG
TTCGGTCCCAGGGCTGGCACTCTGTCGATACCCCACCGAGACCCCATTGGGGCCAATACGCCCGCGTTTC
TTCCTTTTCCCCACCCCACCCCCCAAGTTCGGGTGAAGGCCCAGGGCTCGCAGCCAACGTCGGGGCGGCA
GGCCCTGCCATAGCCTCAGGTTACTCATATATACTTTAGATTGATTTAAAACTTCATTTTTAATTTAAAA
GGATCTAGGTGAAGATCCTTTTTGATAATCTCATGACCAAAATCCCTTAACGTGAGTTTTCGTTCCACTG
AGCGTCAGACCCCGTAGAAAAGATCAAAGGATCTTCTTGAGATCCTTTTTTTCTGCGCGTAATCTGCTGC
TTGCAAACAAAAAAACCACCGCTACCAGCGGTGGTTTGTTTGCCGGATCAAGAGCTACCAACTCTTTTTC
CGAAGGTAACTGGCTTCAGCAGAGCGCAGATACCAAATACTGTTCTTCTAGTGTAGCCGTAGTTAGGCCA
CCACTTCAAGAACTCTGTAGCACCGCCTACATACCTCGCTCTGCTAATCCTGTTACCAGTGGCTGCTGCC
AGTGGCGATAAGTCGTGTCTTACCGGGTTGGACTCAAGACGATAGTTACCGGATAAGGCGCAGCGGTCGG
GCTGAACGGGGGGTTCGTGCACACAGCCCAGCTTGGAGCGAACGACCTACACCGAACTGAGATACCTACA
GCGTGAGCTATGAGAAAGCGCCACGCTTCCCGAAGGGAGAAAGGCGGACAGGTATCCGGTAAGCGGCAGG
GTCGGAACAGGAGAGCGCACGAGGGAGCTTCCAGGGGGAAACGCCTGGTATCTTTATAGTCCTGTCGGGT
TTCGCCACCTCTGACTTGAGCGTCGATTTTTGTGATGCTCGTCAGGGGGGCGGAGCCTATGGAAAAACGC
CAGCAACGCGGCCTTTTTACGGTTCCTGGCCTTTTGCTGGCCTTTTGCTCACATGTTCTTTCCTGCGTTA
TCCCCTGATTCTGTGGATAACCGTATTACCGCCATGCATTAGTTATTAATAGTAATCAATTACGGGGTCA
TTAGTTCATAGCCCATATATGGAGTTCCG
Features (pLannotate 1.2.2; 16 found; start..end, strand, type, name):
      1..304     +  enhancer       CMV enhancer: human cytomegalovirus immediate early enhancer
    305..508     +  promoter       CMV promoter: human cytomegalovirus (CMV) immediate early promoter
    531..574     +  misc_feature   MCS (fragment): multiple cloning site
    575..1783    +  CDS            AURKA: AURKA_HUMAN - Also known as AIK, AIRK1, ARK1, AURA, AYK1, BTAK, IAK1, STK15, STK6. Experimental evidence at protein level: Swiss-Prot protein existence level 1. Mitotic serine/threonine kinase that contributes to the regulation of cell cycle progression (PubMed:26246606, PubMed:12390251, PubMed:18615013, PubMed:11039908, PubMed:17125279, PubMed:17360485). Associates with the centrosome and the spindle microtubules during mitosis and plays a critical role in various mitotic events including the establishment of mitotic spindle, centrosome duplication, centrosome separation as well as maturation
   1805..2488    +  CDS            mTurquoise2: mTurquoise2 is a basic (constitutively fluorescent) cyan fluorescent protein published in 2012, derived from Aequorea victoria. It is reported to be a rapidly-maturing monomer with very low acid sensitivity.
   2507..2590    +  CDS            large T antigen (fragment): large T antigen from SV40 (simian virus 40)
   2613..2734    +  polyA_signal   SV40 poly(A) signal: SV40 polyadenylation signal
   2768..3196    -  rep_origin     f1 ori (sequence partly withheld): f1 bacteriophage origin of replication; arrow indicates direction of (+) strand synthesis
   3223..3327    +  promoter       AmpR promoter: bla
   3329..3686    +  promoter       SV40 promoter: SV40 enhancer and early promoter
   3721..4515    +  CDS            NeoR/KanR: aminoglycoside phosphotransferase from Tn5; aph(3')-II (or nptII); confers resistance to neomycin, kanamycin, and G418 (Geneticin®)
   4536..4688    +  CDS            ble (fragment): BLE_KLEPN - Experimental evidence at protein level: Swiss-Prot protein existence level 1. Binding protein with a strong affinity to the bleomycin family of antibiotics. Binds to CL990; an antimitotic-antibiotic compound. From Klebsiella pneumoniae.
   4747..4794    +  polyA_signal   HSV TK poly(A) signal: herpes simplex virus thymidine kinase polyadenylation signal (Cole and Stacy, 1985)
   4885..4901    -  polyA_signal   bGH poly(A) signal (fragment): bovine growth hormone polyadenylation signal
   5123..5711    +  rep_origin     ori: high-copy-number ColE1/pMB1/pBR322/pUC origin of replication
   5826..5885    +  enhancer       CMV enhancer (fragment): human cytomegalovirus immediate early enhancer
