[The description below was written by a language model from this plasmid's Addgene catalogue record and pLannotate feature annotations shown in this document.]
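Description:
pCMV AURKA-mTurq2 is a mammalian expression plasmid built on the Clontech pEGFP-C1 backbone, designed to produce human Aurora kinase A (AURKA) fused at its C terminus to the cyan fluorescent protein mTurquoise2. In the sequenced record of about 5.9 kb, the human cytomegalovirus immediate-early enhancer and promoter drive transcription through a remnant of the multiple cloning site into the AURKA coding sequence. This is followed after a short linker by mTurquoise2, a bright, rapidly maturing monomeric Aequorea-derived variant, and the transcript is terminated by the SV40 polyadenylation signal. The catalogue lists NotI and BamHI as the retained sites flanking the insert. The short "large T antigen" and "ble" fragments, as well as the tiny bGH poly(A) match, appear to be annotation hits within standard backbone sequence rather than functional elements.

Propagation in E. coli relies on a high-copy pUC-type ColE1 origin and kanamycin selection. The Tn5 aminoglycoside phosphotransferase gene (NeoR/KanR) is preceded by both a bacterial bla-type promoter and the SV40 enhancer/early promoter and is followed by the HSV TK poly(A) signal. The same marker therefore confers kanamycin resistance in bacteria and can support G418 selection of stably transfected mammalian cells. An f1 origin is also present, allowing single-stranded DNA production.

AURKA is a mitotic serine/threonine kinase associated with centrosomes and spindle microtubules. The construct is suited to live-cell imaging of its subcellular distribution, and the associated publication concerns Aurora A localisation to mitochondria and its effects on organelle dynamics and energy production. The cyan tag could also serve as a donor fluorophore in FRET-type experiments, although the record does not state this use explicitly.
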