Addgene plasmid #157767: pCMV AURKA-mTurq2
Purpose: Expression of AuroraA kinase fused to mTurquoise2 under CMV promoter
Depositing lab: Marc Tramier. Publication: Aurora kinase A localises to mitochondria to control organelle dynamics and energy production. Bertolin G, Bulteau AL, Alves-Guerra MC, Burel A, Lavault MT, Gavard O, Le Bras S, Gagne JP, Poirier GG, Le Borgne R, Prigent C, Tramier M. eLife. 2018 Aug 2;7. pii: 38111. doi: 10.7554/eLife.38111. PubMed 30070631.
Backbone
  Vector backbone: pEGFP-C1
  Backbone manufacturer: Clontech
  Backbone size w/o insert (bp): 4741
  Vector type: Mammalian Expression
Growth in bacteria
  Bacterial resistance: Kanamycin, 50 μg/mL
  Growth temperature: 37°C
  Growth strain: DH5alpha
  Copy number: High Copy
Gene/Insert
  Gene/Insert name: AURKA
  Species: H. sapiens (human)
  Entrez Gene: AURKA (a.k.a. AIK, ARK1, AURA, BTAK, PPP1R47, STK15, STK6, STK7)
  Promoter: CMV
  Tag / fusion protein: mTurquoise2 (C terminal on backbone)
  Cloning method: Restriction Enzyme; 5′ cloning site NotI (not destroyed); 3′ cloning site BamHI (not destroyed)
  Sequencing primers: 5′ CMV-F; 3′ TTTAAAGCAAGTAAAACCTC
Terms and licenses: Academic/Nonprofit Terms; Industry Terms: Not Available to Industry
How to cite: pCMV AURKA-mTurq2 was a gift from Marc Tramier (Addgene plasmid # 157767 ; http://n2t.net/addgene:157767 ; RRID:Addgene_157767)
